>Addgene plasmid #22357 | pCI-MOR185-1 | depositor full sequence | sequence record 10266 | Author sequence
TCAATATTGGCCATTAGCCATATTATTCATTGGTTATATAGCATAAATCAATATTGGCTATTGGCCATTG
CATACGTTGTATCTATATCATAATATGTACATTTATATTGGCTCATGTCCAATATGACCGCCATGTTGGC
ATTGATTATTGACTAGTTATTAATAGTAATCAATTACGGGGTCATTAGTTCATAGCCCATATATGGAGTT
CCGCGTTACATAACTTACGGTAAATGGCCCGCCTGGCTGACCGCCCAACGACCCCCGCCCATTGACGTCA
ATAATGACGTATGTTCCCATAGTAACGCCAATAGGGACTTTCCATTGACGTCAATGGGTGGAGTATTTAC
GGTAAACTGCCCACTTGGCAGTACATCAAGTGTATCATATGCCAAGTCCGCCCCCTATTGACGTCAATGA
CGGTAAATGGCCCGCCTGGCATTATGCCCAGTACATGACCTTACGGGACTTTCCTACTTGGCAGTACATC
TACGTATTAGTCATCGCTATTACCATGGTGATGCGGTTTTGGCAGTACACCAATGGGCGTGGATAGCGGT
TTGACTCACGGGGATTTCCAAGTCTCCACCCCATTGACGTCAATGGGAGTTTGTTTTGGCACCAAAATCA
ACGGGACTTTCCAAAATGTCGTAATAACCCCGCCCCGTTGACGCAAATGGGCGGTAGGCGTGTACGGTGG
GAGGTCTATATAAGCAGAGCTCGTTTAGTGAACCGTCAGATCACTAGAAGCTTTATTGCGGTAGTTTATC
ACAGTTAAATTGCTAACGCAGTCAGTGCTTCTGACACAACAGTCTCGAACTTAAGCTGCAGAAGTTGGTC
GTGAGGCACTGGGCAGGTAAGTATCAAGGTTACAAGACAGGTTTAAGGAGACCAATAGAAACTGGGCTTG
TCGAGACAGAGAAGACTCTTGCGTTTCTGATAGGCACCTATTGGTCTTACTGACATCCACTTTGCCTTTC
TCTCCACAGGTGTCCACTCCCAGTTCAATTACAGCTCTTAAGGCTAGAGTACTTAATACGACTCACTATA
GGCTAGCATGAATGGCACAGAAGGCCCTAACTTCTACGTGCCCTTCTCCAATGCGACGGGTGTGGTACGC
GAATTCACGCGTATGGCAACAGGGAATCTCACTCATGTCACGGAGTTCATACTCATGGGGGTAACTGACC
GTCCAGAACTGCAGGTTCCACTTTTCTTTCTCTTCTTAGTCATCTACCTTCTGACAGCAGCAGGGAACCT
GGGCATCATCACCCTGACCTCCGTGGACTCACGCCTGCAAACTCCCATGTACTTCTTCCTCAGACACCTG
GCGGTCATCAACTTTGGCAACTCCACTGTCATTGCTCCTAAAATGCTGGTCAACTTCTTAGTCAGTAAAA
AAACCACCTTATACTATGAATGTGCCACGCAGCTGGGAGGATTTCTGGTTTTCATGGTATCAGAGATCTT
CATGCTGGCTGTGATGGCCTATGACCGCTATGTGGCCATCTGCAACCCACTGCTCTACATGGTGGTGGTG
TCTCGACGGGTCTGCCTTCTGCTGGTGTTTCTCACTTACCTCTTTAGCTTTGTCACAGCCATTGTTGTGA
CACCTTGTGTGTTCTCTGTTTCTTATTGCTCTTCCAATGTAATCAACCACTTTTACTGTGACAATGTCCC
TCTGTTAGCTCTGTCCTGCTCTGACACTCACCTTCCAGAAACTGTTGTATTTTTTTTCTCAGCGACAAAC
TTGTTTTTCTCTATGATTATTGTACTTATATCCTATTTCAACATAGTACTTGCAATTTTGAGGATCCGTT
CATCTGAAGGAAGGAAGAAAGCCTTCTCTACTTGTGCTTCTCACATGATGGCTGTCACTGTGTTCTATGG
CACACTTCTCTTCATGTATCTACAACCACGGACTAATCACTCCTTAGACACTGACAAGATCGCTTCTGTG
TTCTACACCCTAATAATACCAATGTTGAACCCTGTCATCTATAGCTTGAGAAACAAGGATGTAAAGTGTG
CATTGAAAGAATTCCTAAAAAATCCCATGCAAAAAATTCAATCTTATATGAATTTATAAGCGGCCGCTTC
GAGCAGACATGATAAGATACATTGATGAGTTTGGACAAACCACAACTAGAATGCAGTGAAAAAAATGCTT
TATTTGTGAAATTTGTGATGCTATTGCTTTATTTGTAACCATTATAAGCTGCAATAAACAAGTTAACAAC
AACAATTGCATTCATTTTATGTTTCAGGTTCAGGGGGAGATGTGGGAGGTTTTTTAAAGCAAGTAAAACC
TCTACAAATGTGGTAAAATCGATAAGGATCCGGGCTGGCGTAATAGCGAAGAGGCCCGCACCGATCGCCC
TTCCCAACAGTTGCGCAGCCTGAATGGCGAATGG
[124 nt withheld, positions 2415-2538]
C
[91 nt withheld, positions 2540-2630]
A
[49 nt withheld, positions 2632-2680]
CCTTTGACGTTGGAGTCCACGTTCTTT
[37 nt withheld, positions 2708-2744]
ACCCTATCTCGGTCTATTCTTTTGATTTATAAGGGATTTTGCCGATTTCGGCCTATTGGTTAAAAAATGA
GCTGATTTAACAAAAATTTAACGCGAATTTTAACAAAATATTAACGCTTACAATTTCCTGATGCGGTATT
TTCTCCTTACGCATCTGTGCGGTATTTCACACCGCATATGGTGCACTCTCAGTACAATCTGCTCTGATGC
CGCATAGTTAAGCCAGCCCCGACACCCGCCAACACCCGCTGACGCGCCCTGACGGGCTTGTCTGCTCCCG
GCATCCGCTTACAGACAAGCTGTGACCGTCTCCGGGAGCTGCATGTGTCAGAGGTTTTCACCGTCATCAC
CGAAACGCGCGAGACGAAAGGGCCTCGTGATACGCCTATTTTTATAGGTTAATGTCATGATAATAATGGT
TTCTTAGACGTCAGGTGGCACTTTTCGGGGAAATGTGCGCGGAACCCCTATTTGTTTATTTTTCTAAATA
CATTCAAATATGTATCCGCTCATGAGACAATAACCCTGATAAATGCTTCAATAATATTGAAAAAGGAAGA
GTATGAGTATTCAACATTTCCGTGTCGCCCTTATTCCCTTTTTTGCGGCATTTTGCCTTCCTGTTTTTGC
TCACCCAGAAACGCTGGTGAAAGTAAAAGATGCTGAAGATCAGTTGGGTGCACGAGTGGGTTACATCGAA
CTGGATCTCAACAGCGGTAAGATCCTTGAGAGTTTTCGCCCCGAAGAACGTTTTCCAATGATGAGCACTT
TTAAAGTTCTGCTATGTGGCGCGGTATTATCCCGTATTGACGCCGGGCAAGAGCAACTCGGTCGCCGCAT
ACACTATTCTCAGAATGACTTGGTTGAGTACTCACCAGTCACAGAAAAGCATCTTACGGATGGCATGACA
GTAAGAGAATTATGCAGTGCTGCCATAACCATGAGTGATAACACTGCGGCCAACTTACTTCTGACAACGA
TCGGAGGACCGAAGGAGCTAACCGCTTTTTTGCACAACATGGGGGATCATGTAACTCGCCTTGATCGTTG
GGAACCGGAGCTGAATGAAGCCATACCAAACGACGAGCGTGACACCACGATGCCTGTAGCAATGGCAACA
ACGTTGCGCAAACTATTAACTGGCGAACTACTTACTCTAGCTTCCCGGCAACAATTAATAGACTGGATGG
AGGCGGATAAAGTTGCAGGACCACTTCTGCGCTCGGCCCTTCCGGCTGGCTGGTTTATTGCTGATAAATC
TGGAGCCGGTGAGCGTGGGTCTCGCGGTATCATTGCAGCACTGGGGCCAGATGGTAAGCCCTCCCGTATC
GTAGTTATCTACACGACGGGGAGTCAGGCAACTATGGATGAACGAAATAGACAGATCGCTGAGATAGGTG
CCTCACTGATTAAGCATTGGTAACTGTCAGACCAAGTTTACTCATATATACTTTAGATTGATTTAAAACT
TCATTTTTAATTTAAAAGGATCTAGGTGAAGATCCTTTTTGATAATCTCATGACCAAAATCCCTTAACGT
GAGTTTTCGTTCCACTGAGCGTCAGACCCCGTAGAAAAGATCAAAGGATCTTCTTGAGATCCTTTTTTTC
TGCGCGTAATCTGCTGCTTGCAAACAAAAAAACCACCGCTACCAGCGGTGGTTTGTTTGCCGGATCAAGA
GCTACCAACTCTTTTTCCGAAGGTAACTGGCTTCAGCAGAGCGCAGATACCAAATACTGTTCTTCTAGTG
TAGCCGTAGTTAGGCCACCACTTCAAGAACTCTGTAGCACCGCCTACATACCTCGCTCTGCTAATCCTGT
TACCAGTGGCTGCTGCCAGTGGCGATAAGTCGTGTCTTACCGGGTTGGACTCAAGACGATAGTTACCGGA
TAAGGCGCAGCGGTCGGGCTGAACGGGGGGTTCGTGCACACAGCCCAGCTTGGAGCGAACGACCTACACC
GAACTGAGATACCTACAGCGTGAGCTATGAGAAAGCGCCACGCTTCCCGAAGGGAGAAAGGCGGACAGGT
ATCCGGTAAGCGGCAGGGTCGGAACAGGAGAGCGCACGAGGGAGCTTCCAGGGGGAAACGCCTGGTATCT
TTATAGTCCTGTCGGGTTTCGCCACCTCTGACTTGAGCGTCGATTTTTGTGATGCTCGTCAGGGGGGCGG
AGCCTATGGAAAAACGCCAGCAACGCGGCCTTTTTACGGTTCCTGGCCTTTTGCTGGCCTTTTGCTCACA
TGGCTCGACAGATCT
Features (pLannotate 1.2.2; 14 found; start..end, strand, type, name):
    140..517     +  enhancer       CMV enhancer: human cytomegalovirus immediate early enhancer
    519..718     +  promoter       CMV promoter: human cytomegalovirus (CMV) immediate early promoter
    857..989     +  intron         chimeric intron: chimera between introns from human β-globin and immunoglobulin heavy chain genes
   1034..1052    +  promoter       T7 promoter: promoter for bacteriophage T7 RNA polymerase
   1157..2056    +  CDS            Olfr1019: O1019_MOUSE - Also known as Mor180-1. Experimental evidence at protein level: Swiss-Prot protein existence level 1. Olfactory receptor that is activated by the binding of organosulfur odorants with thioether groups such as (methylthio)methanethiol (MTMT). The activity of this receptor is mediated by G proteins which activate adenylyl cyclase (Probable). From Mus musculus (Mouse).
   2113..2234    -  polyA_signal   SV40 poly(A) signal: SV40 polyadenylation signal
   2257..2325    -  CDS            large T antigen (fragment): large T antigen from SV40 (simian virus 40)
   2344..2411    +  CDS            lacZα (fragment): LacZα fragment of β-galactosidase; lacZ fragment
   2415..2843    +  rep_origin     f1 ori (sequence partly withheld): f1 bacteriophage origin of replication; arrow indicates direction of (+) strand synthesis
   2871..2970    -  misc_feature   bom (fragment): basis of mobility region from pBR322
   3072..3107    -  CDS            rop (fragment): Rop protein, which maintains plasmids at low copy number; rop
   3202..3306    +  promoter       AmpR promoter: bla
   3307..4167    +  CDS            AmpR: β-lactamase; bla; confers resistance to ampicillin, carbenicillin, and related antibiotics
   4338..4926    +  rep_origin     ori: high-copy-number ColE1/pMB1/pBR322/pUC origin of replication
