[The description below was written by a language model from this plasmid's Addgene catalogue record and pLannotate feature annotations shown in this document.]
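Description:
pCI-MOR185-1 is a mammalian expression plasmid built on the Promega pCI backbone and carrying the mouse olfactory receptor MOR185-1 (Olfr1062). The roughly 957 bp insert sits between NheI and NotI sites, both of which are retained, and bears an N-terminal Rho tag. This is a short leader from rhodopsin, commonly added to odorant receptors to aid their delivery to the surface of heterologous cells and to provide an epitope for detection. The full depositor sequence is about 5 kb. In bacteria the plasmid is maintained through a high-copy ColE1/pUC-type origin and selected with ampicillin via the β-lactamase gene under its own promoter. An f1 origin is also present, which permits single-stranded DNA production.

Expression in mammalian cells is driven by the human cytomegalovirus immediate-early enhancer and promoter. These are followed by a chimeric β-globin/immunoglobulin heavy-chain intron, which generally improves transcript processing and yield. A T7 promoter lies just upstream of the coding region and can serve for in vitro transcription or as a sequencing primer site. An SV40 polyadenylation signal lies downstream of the insert.

The automated annotation labels the open reading frame as Olfr1019 (MOR180-1) rather than Olfr1062. This most likely reflects a best match to a related, reviewed olfactory receptor entry, so the catalogue identity should take precedence, though the record itself does not resolve the difference. The short large T antigen, lacZα, bom and rop fragments are backbone remnants.

The associated work surveyed odor coding across a mammalian receptor repertoire, which suggests use in transient expression for matching receptors to odorant ligands in cultured cells.
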