Addgene plasmid #22357: pCI-MOR185-1
Depositing lab: Hiroaki Matsunami. Depositing organization: Duke University. Publication: Odor coding by a Mammalian receptor repertoire. Saito H, Chi Q, Zhuang H, Matsunami H, Mainland JD. Sci Signal. 2009 . 2(60):ra9. 10.1126/scisignal.2000016 PubMed 19261596.
Backbone
  Vector backbone: pCI
  Backbone manufacturer: Promega
  Backbone size w/o insert (bp): 4006
  Vector type: Mammalian Expression
Growth in bacteria
  Bacterial resistance: Ampicillin, 100 μg/mL
  Growth temperature: 37°C
  Growth strain: DH5alpha
  Copy number: Unknown
Gene/Insert
  Gene/Insert name: MOR185-1 (alt name: Mus musculus olfactory receptor 1062)
  Species: M. musculus (mouse)
  Insert size (bp): 957
  GenBank ID: NM_147078
  Entrez Gene: Olfr1062 (a.k.a. MOR185-1)
  Tag / fusion protein: Rho (N terminal on insert)
  Cloning method: Restriction Enzyme; 5′ cloning site NheI (not destroyed); 3′ cloning site NotI (not destroyed)
  Sequencing primers: 5′ T7; 3′ EBV-rev
Terms and licenses: Academic/Nonprofit Terms; Industry Terms: Not Available to Industry
How to cite: pCI-MOR185-1 was a gift from Hiroaki Matsunami (Addgene plasmid # 22357 ; http://n2t.net/addgene:22357 ; RRID:Addgene_22357)
