>Addgene plasmid #22357 | pCI-MOR185-1 | addgene partial sequence | sequence record 28190 | 22357 with T7
GCCTACTTCTACGTGCCCTTCTCCAATGCGACGGGTGTGGTACGCGAATTCACGCGTATGGCAACAGGGA
ATCTCACTCATGTCACGGAGTTCATACTCATGGGGGTAACTGACCGTCCAGAACTGCAGGTTCCACTTTT
CTTTCTCTTCTTAGTCATCTACCTTCTGACAGCAGCAGGGAACCTGGGCATCATCACCCTGACCTCCGTG
GACTCACGCCTGCAAACTCCCATGTACTTCTTCCTCAGACACCTGGCGGTCATCAACTTTGGCAACTCCA
CTGTCATTGCTCCTAAAATGCTGGTCAACTTCTTAGTCAGTAAAAAAACCACCTTATACTATGAATGTGC
CACGCAGCTGGGAGGATTTCTGGTTTTCATGGTATCAGAGATCTTCATGCTGGCTGTGATGGCCTATGAC
CGCTATGTGGCCATCTGCAACCCACTGCTCTACATGGTGGTGGTGTCTCGACGGGTCTGCCTTCTGCTGG
TGTTTCTCACTTACCTCTTTAGCTTTGTCACAGCCATTGTTGTGACACCTTGTGTGTTCTCTGTTTCTTA
TTGCTCTTCCAATGTAATCAACCACTTTTACTGTGATAATGTCCCTCTGTTAGCTCTGTCCTGCTCTGAC
ACTCACCTTCCAGAAACTGTTGTATTTTTTTTCTCAGCGACAAACTTGTTTTTCTCTATGATTATTGTAC
TTATATCCTATTT
